>Addgene plasmid #170717 | pmEmerald-ERGIC-53 | addgene full sequence | sequence record 335804 | Addgene NGS Result
CGTTACATAACTTACGGTAAATGGCCCGCCTGGCTGACCGCCCAACGACCCCCGCCCATTGACGTCAATA
ATGACGTATGTTCCCATAGTAACGCCAATAGGGACTTTCCATTGACGTCAATGGGTGGAGTATTTACGGT
AAACTGCCCACTTGGCAGTACATCAAGTGTATCATATGCCAAGTACGCCCCCTATTGACGTCAATGACGG
TAAATGGCCCGCCTGGCATTATGCCCAGTACATGACCTTATGGGACTTTCCTACTTGGCAGTACATCTAC
GTATTAGTCATCGCTATTACCATGGTGATGCGGTTTTGGCAGTACATCAATGGGCGTGGATAGCGGTTTG
ACTCACGGGGATTTCCAAGTCTCCACCCCATTGACGTCAATGGGAGTTTGTTTTGGCACCAAAATCAACG
GGACTTTCCAAAATGTCGTAACAACTCCGCCCCATTGACGCAAATGGGCGGTAGGCGTGTACGGTGGGAG
GTCTATATAAGCAGAGCTGGTTTAGTGAACCGTCAGATCCGCTAGCGCCACCATGCTGCTATCCGTGCCG
TTGCTGCTCGGCCTCCTCGGCCTGGCCGTCGCCGAACCGGTCGCCACCATGGTGAGCAAGGGCGAGGAGC
TGTTCACCGGGGTGGTGCCCATCCTGGTCGAGCTGGACGGCGACGTAAACGGCCACAAGTTCAGCGTGTC
CGGCGAGGGCGAGGGCGATGCCACCTACGGCAAGCTGACCCTGAAGTTCATCTGCACCACCGGCAAGCTG
CCCGTGCCCTGGCCCACCCTCGTGACCACCTTGACCTACGGCGTGCAGTGCTTCGCCCGCTACCCCGACC
ACATGAAGCAGCACGACTTCTTCAAGTCCGCCATGCCCGAAGGCTACGTCCAGGAGCGCACCATCTTCTT
CAAGGACGACGGCAACTACAAGACCCGCGCCGAGGTGAAGTTCGAGGGCGACACCCTGGTGAACCGCATC
GAGCTGAAGGGCATCGACTTCAAGGAGGACGGCAACATCCTGGGGCACAAGCTGGAGTACAACTACAACA
GCCACAAGGTCTATATCACCGCCGACAAGCAGAAGAACGGCATCAAGGTGAACTTCAAGACCCGCCACAA
CATCGAGGACGGCAGCGTGCAGCTCGCCGACCACTACCAGCAGAACACCCCCATCGGCGACGGCCCCGTG
CTGCTGCCCGACAACCACTACCTGAGCACCCAGTCCAAGCTGAGCAAAGACCCCAACGAGAAGCGCGATC
ACATGGTCCTGCTGGAGTTCGTGACCGCCGCCGGGATCACTCTCGGCATGGACGAGCTGTACAAGTCCGG
AGACGAGCTGTACAAGGGTGGCGGTGGCTCGGGCGGTGGTGGGTCGGGTGGCGGCGGATCTATCGATGAA
TTGAATTCACGCGTTCGCGAGTTAACGGATCCAGACGGCGTGGGAGGAGACCCCGCGGTCGCGTTGCCAC
ATCGCCGTTTCGAGTACAAATACAGCTTCAAGGGGCCGCACCTGGTGCAGAGCGACGGGACCGTGCCCTT
CTGGGCCCACGCGGGGAATGCTATTCCAAGTTCAGATCAAATTCGAGTAGCACCATCTTTAAAAAGCCAA
AGAGGCTCAGTGTGGACAAAGACAAAAGCGGCCTTTGAGAACTGGGAAGTTGAGGTGACATTTCGAGTGA
CTGGAAGAGGTCGAATTGGAGCTGATGGCCTAGCAATTTGGTATGCAGAAAATCAAGGCTTGGAGGGCCC
TGTGTTTGGATCAGCTGATCTGTGGAATGGTGTTGGAATATTTTTTGATTCTTTTGACAATGATGGAAAG
AAAAATAATCCTGCTATAGTAATTATAGGCAACAATGGACAAATCCATTATGACCATCAAAATGACGGGG
CTAGTCAAGCTTTGGCAAGTTGCCAGAGGGACTTCCGCAACAAACCCTATCCTGTCCGAGCAAAGATTAC
CTATTACCAGAACACACTGACAGTAATGATCAATAATGGCTTTACACCAGATAAAAATGATTATGAATTT
TGTGCCAAAGTGGAAAATATGATTATCCCTGCACAAGGGCATTTTGGAATATCTGCTGCAACTGGAGGTC
TTGCAGATGACCATGATGTCCTTTCTTTTCTGACTTTCCAGTTGACTGAACCTGGAAAAGAGCCGCCCAC
ACCAGATAAAGAAATTTCGGAAAAGGAAAAAGAAAAGTATCAGGAGGAATTTGAGCACTTTCAACAAGAA
TTGGATAAAAAAAAAGAGGAATTCCAGAAGGGCCACCCCGACCTCCAAGGGCAGCCTGCGGAGGAAATAT
TTGAGAGTGTAGGAGATCGAGAGCTAAGACAAGTCTTTGAAGGACAGAATCGTATTCATCTTGAAATCAA
GCAGCTGAACCGGCAGTTAGATATGATTCTTGATGAACAGAGAAGATATGTCTCTTCCTTAACAGAGGAA
ATCTCTAAAAGAGGAGCAGGAATGCCTGGGCAGCATGGGCAGATTACTCAACAAGAACTGGATACTGTTG
TGAAAACTCAGCATGAGATTCTGAGACAAGTAAATGAAATGAAAAATTCCTTGAGTGAAACCGTCAGACT
GGTCAGTGGAATGCAGCACCCTGGCTCTGCTGGAGGCGTCTATGAGACAACACAGCACTTCATTGACATC
AAAGAGCACCTGCACATAGTAAAGAGGGACATAGATAACTTAGTGCAGCGAAATATGCCATCAAATGAAA
AGCCGAAATGCCCAGAACTACCACCATTTCCATCATGTTTGTCTACGGTCCACTTCATTATATTTGTTGT
GGTGCAAACTGTATTATTCATTGGTTATATCATGTATAGGTCTCAGCAAGAAGCAGCTGCCAAAAAATTC
TTTTGAGGATCCCTCGAGCGGTCGACGGTACCGCGGGCCCGGGATCCACCGGATCTAGATAACTGATCAT
AATCAGCCATACCACATTTGTAGAGGTTTTACTTGCTTTAAAAAACCTCCCACACCTCCCCCTGAACCTG
AAACATAAAATGAATGCAATTGTTGTTGTTAACTTGTTTATTGCAGCTTATAATGGTTACAAATAAAGCA
ATAGCATCACAAATTTCACAAATAAAGCATTTTTTTCACTGCATTCTAGTTGTGGTTTGTCCAAACTCAT
CAATGTATCTTAACGCGTAAATTGTAAGCGTTAATATTTTGTTAAAATTCGCGTTAAATTTTTGTTAAAT
CAGCTCATTTTTTAACCAATAGGCCGAAATCGGCAAAATCCCTTATAAATCAAAAGAATAGACCGAGATA
GGGT
[37 nt withheld, positions 3295-3331]
AAAGAACGTGGACTCCAACGTCAAAGG
[49 nt withheld, positions 3359-3407]
T
[91 nt withheld, positions 3409-3499]
G
[124 nt withheld, positions 3501-3624]
CAGGTGGCACTTTTCGGGGAAATGTGCGCGGAACCCCTATTTGTTTATTTTTCTAAATACATTCAAATAT
GTATCCGCTCATGAGACAATAACCCTGATAAATGCTTCAATAATATTGAAAAAGGAAGAGTCCTGAGGCG
GAAAGAACCAGCTGTGGAATGTGTGTCAGTTAGGGTGTGGAAAGTCCCCAGGCTCCCCAGCAGGCAGAAG
TATGCAAAGCATGCATCTCAATTAGTCAGCAACCAGGTGTGGAAAGTCCCCAGGCTCCCCAGCAGGCAGA
AGTATGCAAAGCATGCATCTCAATTAGTCAGCAACCATAGTCCCGCCCCTAACTCCGCCCATCCCGCCCC
TAACTCCGCCCAGTTCCGCCCATTCTCCGCCCCATGGCTGACTAATTTTTTTTATTTATGCAGAGGCCGA
GGCCGCCTCGGCCTCTGAGCTATTCCAGAAGTAGTGAGGAGGCTTTTTTGGAGGCCTAGGCTTTTGCAAA
GATCGATCAAGAGACAGGATGAGGATCGTTTCGCATGATTGAACAAGATGGATTGCACGCAGGTTCTCCG
GCCGCTTGGGTGGAGAGGCTATTCGGCTATGACTGGGCACAACAGACAATCGGCTGCTCTGATGCCGCCG
TGTTCCGGCTGTCAGCGCAGGGGCGCCCGGTTCTTTTTGTCAAGACCGACCTGTCCGGTGCCCTGAATGA
ACTGCAAGACGAGGCAGCGCGGCTATCGTGGCTGGCCACGACGGGCGTTCCTTGCGCAGCTGTGCTCGAC
GTTGTCACTGAAGCGGGAAGGGACTGGCTGCTATTGGGCGAAGTGCCGGGGCAGGATCTCCTGTCATCTC
ACCTTGCTCCTGCCGAGAAAGTATCCATCATGGCTGATGCAATGCGGCGGCTGCATACGCTTGATCCGGC
TACCTGCCCATTCGACCACCAAGCGAAACATCGCATCGAGCGAGCACGTACTCGGATGGAAGCCGGTCTT
GTCGATCAGGATGATCTGGACGAAGAGCATCAGGGGCTCGCGCCAGCCGAACTGTTCGCCAGGCTCAAGG
CGAGCATGCCCGACGGCGAGGATCTCGTCGTGACCCATGGCGATGCCTGCTTGCCGAATATCATGGTGGA
AAATGGCCGCTTTTCTGGATTCATCGACTGTGGCCGGCTGGGTGTGGCGGACCGCTATCAGGACATAGCG
TTGGCTACCCGTGATATTGCTGAAGAGCTTGGCGGCGAATGGGCTGACCGCTTCCTCGTGCTTTACGGTA
TCGCCGCTCCCGATTCGCAGCGCATCGCCTTCTATCGCCTTCTTGACGAGTTCTTCTGAGCGGGACTCTG
GGGTTCGAAATGACCGACCAAGCGACGCCCAACCTGCCATCACGAGATTTCGATTCCACCGCCGCCTTCT
ATGAAAGGTTGGGCTTCGGAATCGTTTTCCGGGACGCCGGCTGGATGATCCTCCAGCGCGGGGATCTCAT
GCTGGAGTTCTTCGCCCACCCTAGGGGGAGGCTAACTGAAACACGGAAGGAGACAATACCGGAAGGAACC
CGCGCTATGACGGCAATAAAAAGACAGAATAAAACGCACGGTGTTGGGTCGTTTGTTCATAAACGCGGGG
TTCGGTCCCAGGGCTGGCACTCTGTCGATACCCCACCGAGACCCCATTGGGGCCAATACGCCCGCGTTTC
TTCCTTTTCCCCACCCCACCCCCCAAGTTCGGGTGAAGGCCCAGGGCTCGCAGCCAACGTCGGGGCGGCA
GGCCCTGCCATAGCCTCAGGTTACTCATATATACTTTAGATTGATTTAAAACTTCATTTTTAATTTAAAA
GGATCTAGGTGAAGATCCTTTTTGATAATCTCATGACCAAAATCCCTTAACGTGAGTTTTCGTTCCACTG
AGCGTCAGACCCCGTAGAAAAGATCAAAGGATCTTCTTGAGATCCTTTTTTTCTGCGCGTAATCTGCTGC
TTGCAAACAAAAAAACCACCGCTACCAGCGGTGGTTTGTTTGCCGGATCAAGAGCTACCAACTCTTTTTC
CGAAGGTAACTGGCTTCAGCAGAGCGCAGATACCAAATACTGTTCTTCTAGTGTAGCCGTAGTTAGGCCA
CCACTTCAAGAACTCTGTAGCACCGCCTACATACCTCGCTCTGCTAATCCTGTTACCAGTGGCTGCTGCC
AGTGGCGATAAGTCGTGTCTTACCGGGTTGGACTCAAGACGATAGTTACCGGATAAGGCGCAGCGGTCGG
GCTGAACGGGGGGTTCGTGCACACAGCCCAGCTTGGAGCGAACGACCTACACCGAACTGAGATACCTACA
GCGTGAGCTATGAGAAAGCGCCACGCTTCCCGAAGGGAGAAAGGCGGACAGGTATCCGGTAAGCGGCAGG
GTCGGAACAGGAGAGCGCACGAGGGAGCTTCCAGGGGGAAACGCCTGGTATCTTTATAGTCCTGTCGGGT
TTCGCCACCTCTGACTTGAGCGTCGATTTTTGTGATGCTCGTCAGGGGGGCGGAGCCTATGGAAAAACGC
CAGCAACGCGGCCTTTTTACGGTTCCTGGCCTTTTGCTGGCCTTTTGCTCACATGTTCTTTCCTGCGTTA
TCCCCTGATTCTGTGGATAACCGTATTACCGCCATGCATTAGTTATTAATAGTAATCAATTACGGGGTCA
TTAGTTCATAGCCCATATATGGAGTTCCG
Features (pLannotate 1.2.2; 16 found; start..end, strand, type, name):
      1..304     +  enhancer       CMV enhancer: human cytomegalovirus immediate early enhancer
    305..508     +  promoter       CMV promoter: human cytomegalovirus (CMV) immediate early promoter
    609..1325    +  CDS            mEmerald: mEmerald is a basic (constitutively fluorescent) green fluorescent protein published in 1998, derived from Aequorea victoria. It is reported to be a very rapidly-maturing monomer with moderate acid sensitivity.
   1434..2873    +  CDS            LMAN1 (fragment): LMAN1_HUMAN - Also known as ERGIC53, F5F8D. Experimental evidence at protein level: Swiss-Prot protein existence level 1. Mannose-specific lectin. May recognize sugar residues of glycoproteins, glycolipids, or glycosylphosphatidyl inositol anchors and may be involved in the sorting or recycling of proteins, lipids, or both. The LMAN1-MCFD2 complex forms a specific cargo receptor for the ER-to-Golgi transport of selected proteins. From Homo sapiens (Human).
   2891..2917    +  misc_feature   MCS (fragment): multiple cloning site
   2934..3018    +  CDS            large T antigen (fragment): large T antigen from SV40 (simian virus 40)
   3041..3162    +  polyA_signal   SV40 poly(A) signal: SV40 polyadenylation signal
   3196..3624    -  rep_origin     f1 ori (sequence partly withheld): f1 bacteriophage origin of replication; arrow indicates direction of (+) strand synthesis
   3651..3755    +  promoter       AmpR promoter: bla
   3757..4114    +  promoter       SV40 promoter: SV40 enhancer and early promoter
   4149..4943    +  CDS            NeoR/KanR: aminoglycoside phosphotransferase from Tn5; aph(3')-II (or nptII); confers resistance to neomycin, kanamycin, and G418 (Geneticin®)
   4964..5116    +  CDS            ble (fragment): BLE_KLEPN - Experimental evidence at protein level: Swiss-Prot protein existence level 1. Binding protein with a strong affinity to the bleomycin family of antibiotics. Binds to CL990; an antimitotic-antibiotic compound. From Klebsiella pneumoniae.
   5175..5222    +  polyA_signal   HSV TK poly(A) signal: herpes simplex virus thymidine kinase polyadenylation signal (Cole and Stacy, 1985)
   5313..5329    -  polyA_signal   bGH poly(A) signal (fragment): bovine growth hormone polyadenylation signal
   5551..6139    +  rep_origin     ori: high-copy-number ColE1/pMB1/pBR322/pUC origin of replication
   6254..6313    +  enhancer       CMV enhancer (fragment): human cytomegalovirus immediate early enhancer
