[The description below was written by a language model from this plasmid's Addgene catalogue record and pLannotate feature annotations shown in this document.]
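Description:
pmEmerald-ERGIC-53 is a mammalian expression plasmid built on the Clontech pDendra2-C backbone, in which the original fluorescent protein position is occupied by mEmerald, a rapidly maturing monomeric green fluorescent protein derived from Aequorea victoria GFP. The payload is human ERGIC-53 (LMAN1, also called p58), a mannose-specific lectin that, together with MCFD2, acts as a cargo receptor for ER-to-Golgi transport of selected proteins. It is widely used as a marker of the ER-Golgi intermediate compartment. The human cytomegalovirus immediate early enhancer and promoter drive strong constitutive transcription of the fusion, with mEmerald placed N-terminal to the LMAN1 coding region and an SV40 polyadenylation signal downstream. In the feature table the LMAN1 match is annotated as a fragment and begins roughly 100 nt after the end of mEmerald. The record does not state what the intervening sequence encodes, or what lies between the promoter and the start of mEmerald.

The plasmid replicates at high copy in E. coli from a ColE1/pUC-type origin and also carries an f1 phage origin. A single Tn5 aminoglycoside phosphotransferase (NeoR/KanR) cassette serves both hosts. A bacterial bla-type promoter provides kanamycin resistance in E. coli, and the adjacent SV40 enhancer/early promoter, with an HSV TK polyadenylation signal, provides G418 selection in mammalian cells. The short ble, large T antigen and bGH poly(A) matches are partial hits, most likely backbone remnants rather than functional elements. According to the record, the construct is intended for high-level expression of fluorescently tagged ERGIC-53 in mammalian cells. It was deposited with a study of tubular ERGIC and ER-to-Golgi transport, which fits use in live-cell or fluorescence imaging of this compartment.
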