Addgene plasmid #170717: pmEmerald-ERGIC-53
Purpose: Expresses mEmerald-tagged human ERGIC-53 at high level in mammalian cells.
Depositing lab: Ke Xu. Depositing organization: University of California, Berkeley. Publication: SURF4-induced tubular ERGIC selectively expedites ER-to-Golgi transport. Yan R, Chen K, Wang B, Xu K. Dev Cell. 2022 Feb 28;57(4):512-525.e8. doi: 10.1016/j.devcel.2021.12.018. Epub 2022 Jan 19. PubMed 35051356.
Backbone
  Vector backbone: pDendra2-C
  Backbone manufacturer: Clontech
  Backbone size w/o insert (bp): 4026
  Total vector size (bp): 6313
  Vector type: Mammalian Expression
  Selectable markers: Neomycin (select with G418)
Growth in bacteria
  Bacterial resistance: Kanamycin, 50 μg/mL
  Growth temperature: 37°C
  Growth strain: DH5alpha
  Copy number: High Copy
Gene/Insert
  Gene/Insert name: ERGIC-53 (alt names: p58; LMAN1)
  Species: H. sapiens (human)
  Insert size (bp): 2334
  GenBank ID: AAD32480.1
  Entrez Gene: LMAN1 (a.k.a. ERGIC-53, ERGIC53, F5F8D, FMFD1, MCFD1, MR60, gp58)
  Promoter: CMV
  Tag / fusion protein: mEmerald (N terminal on insert)
  Cloning method: Restriction Enzyme; 5′ cloning site BmtI (not destroyed); 3′ cloning site SalI (not destroyed)
  Sequencing primers: 5′ CMV Forward; 3′ SV40pA-R
Terms and licenses: Academic/Nonprofit Terms; Industry Terms: Not Available to Industry
Depositor comments: Please see the Genbank file under Resource Information for an annotated sequence file from the depositing laboratory.
How to cite: pmEmerald-ERGIC-53 was a gift from Ke Xu (Addgene plasmid # 170717 ; http://n2t.net/addgene:170717 ; RRID:Addgene_170717)
